Addgene plasmid #49499: pcDNA-HA-ER Y537S
Purpose: Expresses HA-tagged ER Y537S mutant in mammalian cells
Depositing lab: Sarat Chandarlapaty. Depositing organization: Memorial Sloan-Kettering Cancer Center. Publication: ESR1 ligand-binding domain mutations in hormone-resistant breast cancer. Toy W, Shen Y, Won H, Green B, Sakr RA, Will M, Li Z, Gala K, Fanning S, King TA, Hudis C, Chen D, Taran T, Hortobagyi G, Greene G, Berger M, Baselga J, Chandarlapaty S. Nat Genet. 2013 Dec;45(12):1439-45. doi: 10.1038/ng.2822. Epub 2013 Nov 3. PubMed 24185512.
Backbone
  Vector backbone: pcDNA3.1 (+)
  Backbone manufacturer: Invitrogen
  Backbone size w/o insert (bp): 5428
  Total vector size (bp): 7228
  Vector type: Mammalian Expression
  Selectable markers: Neomycin (select with G418)
Growth in bacteria
  Bacterial resistance: Ampicillin, 100 μg/mL
  Growth temperature: 37°C
  Growth strain: DH5alpha
  Copy number: High Copy
Gene/Insert
  Gene/Insert name: ESR1 (alt names: ER; estrogen receptor)
  Species: H. sapiens (human)
  Insert size (bp): 1800
  Mutation: Tyrosine 537 to Serine
  Entrez Gene: ESR1 (a.k.a. ER, ESR, ESRA, ESTRR, Era, NR3A1)
  Promoter: CMV
  Tag / fusion protein: HA (N terminal on insert)
  Cloning method: Restriction Enzyme; 5′ cloning site BamHI (not destroyed); 3′ cloning site ApaI (not destroyed)
  Sequencing primers: 5′ CMV-F; 3′ BGH-rev
Resource information
  A portion of this plasmid was derived from a plasmid made by: Addgene Plasmid 28230: pEGFP-C1-ER alpha (Depositor: Michael Mancini)
Terms and licenses: Academic/Nonprofit Terms; Industry Terms: Not Available to Industry
How to cite: pcDNA-HA-ER Y537S was a gift from Sarat Chandarlapaty (Addgene plasmid # 49499 ; http://n2t.net/addgene:49499 ; RRID:Addgene_49499)
