[The description below was written by a language model from this plasmid's Addgene catalogue record and pLannotate feature annotations shown in this document.]
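Description:
pcDNA-HA-ER Y537S is a mammalian expression plasmid built on the Invitrogen pcDNA3.1(+) backbone, carrying human ESR1 (estrogen receptor alpha) with a tyrosine-to-serine substitution at residue 537 and an N-terminal HA epitope tag. The roughly 1.8 kb insert sits between the BamHI and ApaI sites of the polylinker, and part of it was derived from an earlier GFP–ER alpha fusion plasmid. Transcription is driven by the human cytomegalovirus immediate-early enhancer and promoter and terminated by the bovine growth hormone polyadenylation signal. A T7 promoter lies just upstream of the insert, as is standard for this backbone. In E. coli the plasmid replicates at high copy from a ColE1/pUC-type origin and is selected with ampicillin through the bla gene; an f1 origin is also present. For mammalian cells, a separate SV40 early promoter–neo–SV40 poly(A) cassette allows G418 selection of stable transfectants.

The automated annotation of the sequenced record (about 7.2 kb, close to the catalogued size) labels the receptor coding region only in pieces, as a match to a sheep ESR1 entry and as a fragment of the ERT2 ligand-binding domain. These are homology hits to the human ESR1 open reading frame rather than separate elements, and the HA tag itself is not called. Small hits such as the HIV-1 LTR, ble, lacI and bom fragments are likewise most likely short similarity matches within backbone sequence.

Tyrosine 537 lies in the ligand-binding domain, and the construct comes from a study of ESR1 ligand-binding domain mutations in hormone-resistant breast cancer. It is suited to transient or stable expression of the mutant receptor, with the HA tag enabling detection or immunoprecipitation separately from endogenous ER.
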