Features (pLannotate 1.2.2; 21 found; start..end, strand, type, name):
     90..419     +  promoter       SV40 promoter: SV40 enhancer and early promoter
    486..1277    +  CDS            neo: KKA2_KLEPN - Also known as kan, nptII. Experimental evidence at protein level: Swiss-Prot protein existence level 1. Resistance to kanamycin, neomycin, paromomycin, ribostamycin, butirosin and gentamicin B. From Klebsiella pneumoniae.
   1301..1459    +  CDS            ble (fragment): BLE_KLEPN - Experimental evidence at protein level: Swiss-Prot protein existence level 1. Binding protein with a strong affinity to the bleomycin family of antibiotics. Binds to CL990; an antimitotic-antibiotic compound. From Klebsiella pneumoniae.
   1454..1575    +  polyA_signal   SV40 poly(A) signal: SV40 polyadenylation signal
   1648..1664    -  protein_bind   lac operator: The lac repressor binds to the lac operator to inhibit transcription in E. coli. This inhibition can be relieved by adding lactose or isopropyl-β-D-thiogalactopyranoside (IPTG). lac repressor encoded by lacI
   1672..1702    -  promoter       lac promoter: promoter for the E. coli lac operon
   1717..1738    -  protein_bind   CAP binding site: CAP binding activates transcription in the presence of cAMP. E. coli catabolite activator protein
   1751..1843    -  CDS            lacI (fragment): lac repressor; lacI; The lac repressor binds to the lac operator to inhibit transcription in E. coli. This inhibition can be relieved by adding lactose or isopropyl-β-D-thiogalactopyranoside (IPTG).
   2026..2614    -  rep_origin     ori: high-copy-number ColE1/pMB1/pBR322/pUC origin of replication
   2785..3645    -  CDS            AmpR: β-lactamase; bla; confers resistance to ampicillin, carbenicillin, and related antibiotics
   3646..3750    -  promoter       AmpR promoter: bla
   3809..3861    -  misc_feature   bom (fragment): basis of mobility region from pBR322
   4016..4395    +  enhancer       CMV enhancer: human cytomegalovirus immediate early enhancer
   4396..4599    +  promoter       CMV promoter: human cytomegalovirus (CMV) immediate early promoter
   4595..4628    +  LTR            5' LTR (truncated) (fragment): truncated 5' long terminal repeat (LTR) from HIV-1
   4644..4662    +  promoter       T7 promoter: promoter for bacteriophage T7 RNA polymerase
   5154..5486    +  CDS            ESR1: ESR1_SHEEP - Also known as ESR, NR3A1. Experimental evidence at transcript level: Swiss-Prot protein existence level 2. Nuclear hormone receptor. The steroid hormones and their receptors are involved in the regulation of eukaryotic gene expression and affect cellular proliferation and differentiation in target tissues. Ligand-dependent nuclear transactivation involves either direct homodimer binding to a palindromic estrogen response element (ERE) sequence or association with other DNA-binding transcription factors, such as AP-1/c-Jun, c-Fos, ATF-2, Sp1 and Sp3, to mediate ERE- independent sig
   5595..6529    +  CDS            ERT2 (fragment): mutated ligand-binding domain of the human estrogen receptor (Feil et al., 1997)
   6570..6794    +  polyA_signal   bGH poly(A) signal: bovine growth hormone polyadenylation signal
   6798..6819    +  promoter       SV40 promoter (fragment): SV40 enhancer and early promoter
   6840..76      +  rep_origin     f1 ori (across the origin) (sequence partly withheld): f1 bacteriophage origin of replication; arrow indicates direction of (+) strand synthesis
>Addgene plasmid #49499 | pcDNA-HA-ER Y537S | addgene full sequence | sequence record 254297 | Addgene NGS Result
GATTTATAAGGGATTTTGCCGATTTCGGCCTATTGGTTAAAAAATGAGCTGATTTAACAAAAATTTAACG
CGAATTAATTCTGTGGAATGTGTGTCAGTTAGGGTGTGGAAAGTCCCCAGGCTCCCCAGCAGGCAGAAGT
ATGCAAAGCATGCATCTCAATTAGTCAGCAACCAGGTGTGGAAAGTCCCCAGGCTCCCCAGCAGGCAGAA
GTATGCAAAGCATGCATCTCAATTAGTCAGCAACCATAGTCCCGCCCCTAACTCCGCCCATCCCGCCCCT
AACTCCGCCCAGTTCCGCCCATTCTCCGCCCCATGGCTGACTAATTTTTTTTATTTATGCAGAGGCCGAG
GCCGCCTCTGCCTCTGAGCTATTCCAGAAGTAGTGAGGAGGCTTTTTTGGAGGCCTAGGCTTTTGCAAAA
AGCTCCCGGGAGCTTGTATATCCATTTTCGGATCTGATCAAGAGACAGGATGAGGATCGTTTCGCATGAT
TGAACAAGATGGATTGCACGCAGGTTCTCCGGCCGCTTGGGTGGAGAGGCTATTCGGCTATGACTGGGCA
CAACAGACAATCGGCTGCTCTGATGCCGCCGTGTTCCGGCTGTCAGCGCAGGGGCGCCCGGTTCTTTTTG
TCAAGACCGACCTGTCCGGTGCCCTGAATGAACTGCAGGACGAGGCAGCGCGGCTATCGTGGCTGGCCAC
GACGGGCGTTCCTTGCGCAGCTGTGCTCGACGTTGTCACTGAAGCGGGAAGGGACTGGCTGCTATTGGGC
GAAGTGCCGGGGCAGGATCTCCTGTCATCTCACCTTGCTCCTGCCGAGAAAGTATCCATCATGGCTGATG
CAATGCGGCGGCTGCATACGCTTGATCCGGCTACCTGCCCATTCGACCACCAAGCGAAACATCGCATCGA
GCGAGCACGTACTCGGATGGAAGCCGGTCTTGTCGATCAGGATGATCTGGACGAAGAGCATCAGGGGCTC
GCGCCAGCCGAACTGTTCGCCAGGCTCAAGGCGCGCATGCCCGACGGCGAGGATCTCGTCGTGACCCATG
GCGATGCCTGCTTGCCGAATATCATGGTGGAAAATGGCCGCTTTTCTGGATTCATCGACTGTGGCCGGCT
GGGTGTGGCGGACCGCTATCAGGACATAGCGTTGGCTACCCGTGATATTGCTGAAGAGCTTGGCGGCGAA
TGGGCTGACCGCTTCCTCGTGCTTTACGGTATCGCCGCTCCCGATTCGCAGCGCATCGCCTTCTATCGCC
TTCTTGACGAGTTCTTCTGAGCGGGACTCTGGGGTTCGAAATGACCGACCAAGCGACGCCCAACCTGCCA
TCACGAGATTTCGATTCCACCGCCGCCTTCTATGAAAGGTTGGGCTTCGGAATCGTTTTCCGGGACGCCG
GCTGGATGATCCTCCAGCGCGGGGATCTCATGCTGGAGTTCTTCGCCCACCCCAACTTGTTTATTGCAGC
TTATAATGGTTACAAATAAAGCAATAGCATCACAAATTTCACAAATAAAGCATTTTTTTCACTGCATTCT
AGTTGTGGTTTGTCCAAACTCATCAATGTATCTTATCATGTCTGTATACCGTCGACCTCTAGCTAGAGCT
TGGCGTAATCATGGTCATAGCTGTTTCCTGTGTGAAATTGTTATCCGCTCACAATTCCACACAACATACG
AGCCGGAAGCATAAAGTGTAAAGCCTGGGGTGCCTAATGAGTGAGCTAACTCACATTAATTGCGTTGCGC
TCACTGCCCGCTTTCCAGTCGGGAAACCTGTCGTGCCAGCTGCATTAATGAATCGGCCAACGCGCGGGGA
GAGGCGGTTTGCGTATTGGGCGCTCTTCCGCTTCCTCGCTCACTGACTCGCTGCGCTCGGTCGTTCGGCT
GCGGCGAGCGGTATCAGCTCACTCAAAGGCGGTAATACGGTTATCCACAGAATCAGGGGATAACGCAGGA
AAGAACATGTGAGCAAAAGGCCAGCAAAAGGCCAGGAACCGTAAAAAGGCCGCGTTGCTGGCGTTTTTCC
ATAGGCTCCGCCCCCCTGACGAGCATCACAAAAATCGACGCTCAAGTCAGAGGTGGCGAAACCCGACAGG
ACTATAAAGATACCAGGCGTTTCCCCCTGGAAGCTCCCTCGTGCGCTCTCCTGTTCCGACCCTGCCGCTT
ACCGGATACCTGTCCGCCTTTCTCCCTTCGGGAAGCGTGGCGCTTTCTCATAGCTCACGCTGTAGGTATC
TCAGTTCGGTGTAGGTCGTTCGCTCCAAGCTGGGCTGTGTGCACGAACCCCCCGTTCAGCCCGACCGCTG
CGCCTTATCCGGTAACTATCGTCTTGAGTCCAACCCGGTAAGACACGACTTATCGCCACTGGCAGCAGCC
ACTGGTAACAGGATTAGCAGAGCGAGGTATGTAGGCGGTGCTACAGAGTTCTTGAAGTGGTGGCCTAACT
ACGGCTACACTAGAAGAACAGTATTTGGTATCTGCGCTCTGCTGAAGCCAGTTACCTTCGGAAAAAGAGT
TGGTAGCTCTTGATCCGGCAAACAAACCACCGCTGGTAGCGGTGGTTTTTTTGTTTGCAAGCAGCAGATT
ACGCGCAGAAAAAAAGGATCTCAAGAAGATCCTTTGATCTTTTCTACGGGGTCTGACGCTCAGTGGAACG
AAAACTCACGTTAAGGGATTTTGGTCATGAGATTATCAAAAAGGATCTTCACCTAGATCCTTTTAAATTA
AAAATGAAGTTTTAAATCAATCTAAAGTATATATGAGTAAACTTGGTCTGACAGTTACCAATGCTTAATC
AGTGAGGCACCTATCTCAGCGATCTGTCTATTTCGTTCATCCATAGTTGCCTGACTCCCCGTCGTGTAGA
TAACTACGATACGGGAGGGCTTACCATCTGGCCCCAGTGCTGCAATGATACCGCGAGACCCACGCTCACC
GGCTCCAGATTTATCAGCAATAAACCAGCCAGCCGGAAGGGCCGAGCGCAGAAGTGGTCCTGCAACTTTA
TCCGCCTCCATCCAGTCTATTAATTGTTGCCGGGAAGCTAGAGTAAGTAGTTCGCCAGTTAATAGTTTGC
GCAACGTTGTTGCCATTGCTACAGGCATCGTGGTGTCACGCTCGTCGTTTGGTATGGCTTCATTCAGCTC
CGGTTCCCAACGATCAAGGCGAGTTACATGATCCCCCATGTTGTGCAAAAAAGCGGTTAGCTCCTTCGGT
CCTCCGATCGTTGTCAGAAGTAAGTTGGCCGCAGTGTTATCACTCATGGTTATGGCAGCACTGCATAATT
CTCTTACTGTCATGCCATCCGTAAGATGCTTTTCTGTGACTGGTGAGTACTCAACCAAGTCATTCTGAGA
ATAGTGTATGCGGCGACCGAGTTGCTCTTGCCCGGCGTCAATACGGGATAATACCGCGCCACATAGCAGA
ACTTTAAAAGTGCTCATCATTGGAAAACGTTCTTCGGGGCGAAAACTCTCAAGGATCTTACCGCTGTTGA
GATCCAGTTCGATGTAACCCACTCGTGCACCCAACTGATCTTCAGCATCTTTTACTTTCACCAGCGTTTC
TGGGTGAGCAAAAACAGGAAGGCAAAATGCCGCAAAAAAGGGAATAAGGGCGACACGGAAATGTTGAATA
CTCATACTCTTCCTTTTTCAATATTATTGAAGCATTTATCAGGGTTATTGTCTCATGAGCGGATACATAT
TTGAATGTATTTAGAAAAATAAACAAATAGGGGTTCCGCGCACATTTCCCCGAAAAGTGCCACCTGACGT
CGACGGATCGGGAGATCTCCCGATCCCCTATGGTGCACTCTCAGTACAATCTGCTCTGATGCCGCATAGT
TAAGCCAGTATCTGCTCCCTGCTTGTGTGTTGGAGGTCGCTGAGTAGTGCGCGAGCAAAATTTAAGCTAC
AACAAGGCAAGGCTTGACCGACAATTGCATGAAGAATCTGCTTAGGGTTAGGCGTTTTGCGCTGCTTCGC
GATGTACGGGCCAGATATACGCGTTGACATTGATTATTGACTAGTTATTAATAGTAATCAATTACGGGGT
CATTAGTTCATAGCCCATATATGGAGTTCCGCGTTACATAACTTACGGTAAATGGCCCGCCTGGCTGACC
GCCCAACGACCCCCGCCCATTGACGTCAATAATGACGTATGTTCCCATAGTAACGCCAATAGGGACTTTC
CATTGACGTCAATGGGTGGAGTATTTACGGTAAACTGCCCACTTGGCAGTACATCAAGTGTATCATATGC
CAAGTACGCCCCCTATTGACGTCAATGACGGTAAATGGCCCGCCTGGCATTATGCCCAGTACATGACCTT
ATGGGACTTTCCTACTTGGCAGTACATCTACGTATTAGTCATCGCTATTACCATGGTGATGCGGTTTTGG
CAGTACATCAATGGGCGTGGATAGCGGTTTGACTCACGGGGATTTCCAAGTCTCCACCCCATTGACGTCA
ATGGGAGTTTGTTTTGGCACCAAAATCAACGGGACTTTCCAAAATGTCGTAACAACTCCGCCCCATTGAC
GCAAATGGGCGGTAGGCGTGTACGGTGGGAGGTCTATATAAGCAGAGCTCTCTGGCTAACTAGAGAACCC
ACTGCTTACTGGCTTATCGAAATTAATACGACTCACTATAGGGAGACCCAAGCTGGCTAGCGTTTAAACT
TAAGCTTGGTACCGAGCTCGGATCCGCCACCATGTATCCATATGACGTCCCAGACTATGCCACCATGACC
CTCCACACCAAAGCATCTGGGATGGCCCTACTGCATCAGATCCAAGGGAACGAGCTGGAGCCCCTGAACC
GTCCGCAGCTCAAGATCCCCCTGGAGCGGCCCCTGGGCGAGGTGTACCTGGACAGCAGCAAGCCCGCCGT
GTACAACTACCCCGAGGGCGCCGCCTACGAGTTCAACGCCGCGGCCGCCGCCAACGCGCAGGTCTACGGT
CAGACCGGCCTCCCCTACGGCCCCGGGTCTGAGGCTGCGGCGTTCGGCTCCAACGGCCTGGGGGGTTTCC
CCCCACTCAACAGCGTGTCTCCGAGCCCGCTGATGCTACTGCACCCGCCGCCGCAGCTGTCGCCTTTCCT
GCAGCCCCACGGCCAGCAGGTGCCCTACTACCTGGAGAACGAGCCCAGCGGCTACACGGTGCGCGAGGCC
GGCCCGCCGGCATTCTACAGGCCAAATTCAGATAATCGACGCCAGGGTGGCAGAGAAAGATTGGCCAGTA
CCAATGACAAGGGAAGTATGGCTATGGAATCTGCCAAGGAGACTCGCTACTGTGCAGTGTGCAATGACTA
TGCTTCAGGCTACCATTATGGAGTCTGGTCCTGTGAGGGCTGCAAGGCCTTCTTCAAGAGAAGTATTCAA
GGACATAACGACTATATGTGTCCAGCCACCAACCAGTGCACCATTGATAAAAACAGGAGGAAGAGCTGCC
AGGCCTGCCGGCTCCGCAAATGCTACGAAGTGGGAATGATGAAAGGTGGGATACGAAAAGACCGAAGAGG
AGGGAGAATGTTGAAACACAAGCGCCAGAGAGATGATGGGGAGGGCAGGGGTGAAGTGGGGTCTGCTGGA
GACATGAGAGCTGCCAACCTTTGGCCAAGCCCGCTCATGATCAAACGCTCTAAGAAGAACAGCCTGGCCT
TGTCCCTGACGGCCGACCAGATGGTCAGTGCCTTGTTGGATGCTGAGCCCCCCATACTCTATTCCGAGTA
TGATCCTACCAGACCCTTCAGTGAAGCTTCGATGATGGGCTTACTGACCAACCTGGCAGACAGGGAGCTG
GTTCACATGATCAACTGGGCGAAGAGGGTGCCAGGCTTTGTGGATTTGACCCTCCATGATCAGGTCCACC
TTCTAGAATGTGCCTGGCTAGAGATCCTGATGATTGGTCTCGTCTGGCGCTCCATGGAGCACCCAGGGAA
GCTACTGTTTGCTCCTAACTTGCTCTTGGACAGGAACCAGGGAAAATGTGTAGAGGGCATGGTGGAGATC
TTCGACATGCTGCTGGCTACATCATCTCGGTTCCGCATGATGAATCTGCAGGGAGAGGAGTTTGTGTGCC
TCAAATCTATTATTTTGCTTAATTCTGGAGTGTACACATTTCTGTCCAGCACCCTGAAGTCTCTGGAAGA
GAAGGACCATATCCACCGAGTCCTGGACAAGATCACAGACACTTTGATCCACCTGATGGCCAAGGCAGGC
CTGACCCTGCAGCAGCAGCACCAGCGGCTGGCCCAGCTCCTCCTCATCCTCTCCCACATCAGGCACATGA
GTAACAAAGGCATGGAGCATCTGTACAGCATGAAGTGCAAGAACGTGGTGCCCCTCAGTGACCTGCTGCT
GGAGATGCTGGACGCCCACCGCCTACATGCGCCCACTAGCCGTGGAGGGGCATCCGTGGAGGAGACGGAC
CAAAGCCACTTGGCCACTGCGGGCTCTACTTCATCGCATTCCTTGCAAAAGTATTACATCACGGGGGAGG
CAGAGGGTTTCCCTGCCACGGTCTGATTGGGCCCGTTTAAACCCGCTGATCAGCCTCGACTGTGCCTTCT
AGTTGCCAGCCATCTGTTGTTTGCCCCTCCCCCGTGCCTTCCTTGACCCTGGAAGGTGCCACTCCCACTG
TCCTTTCCTAATAAAATGAGGAAATTGCATCGCATTGTCTGAGTAGGTGTCATTCTATTCTGGGGGGTGG
GGTGGGGCAGGACAGCAAGGGGGAGGATTGGGAAGACAATAGCAGGCATGCTGGGGATGCGGTGGGCTCT
ATGGCTTCTGAGGCGGAAAGAACCAGCTGGGGCTCTAGGGGGTATCCCC
[124 nt withheld, positions 6840-6963]
C
[91 nt withheld, positions 6965-7055]
A
[49 nt withheld, positions 7057-7105]
CCTTTGACGTTGGAGTCCACGTTCTTT
[37 nt withheld, positions 7133-7169]
ACCCTATCTCGGTCTATTCTTTT
