>Addgene plasmid #49499 | pcDNA-HA-ER Y537S | depositor partial sequence | sequence record 73921 | pcDNA-HA-ER Y537S sequence 854 bps
ACAGCCTGGCCTTGTCCCTGACGGCCGACCAGATGGTCAGTGCCTTGTTGGATGCTGAGCCCCCCATACT
CTATTCCGAGTATGATCCTACCAGACCCTTCAGTGAAGCTTCGATGATGGGCTTACTGACCAACCTGGCA
GACAGGGAGCTGGTTCACATGATCAACTGGGCGAAGAGGGTGCCAGGCTTTGTGGATTTGACCCTCCATG
ATCAGGTCCACCTTCTAGAATGTGCCTGGCTAGAGATCCTGATGATTGGTCTCGTCTGGCGCTCCATGGA
GCACCCAGGGAAGCTACTGTTTGCTCCTAACTTGCTCTTGGACAGGAACCAGGGAAAATGTGTAGAGGGC
ATGGTGGAGATCTTCGACATGCTGCTGGCTACATCATCTCGGTTCCGCATGATGAATCTGCAGGGAGAGG
AGTTTGTGTGCCTCAAATCTATTATTTTGCTTAATTCTGGAGTGTACACATTTCTGTCCAGCACCCTGAA
GTCTCTGGAAGAGAAGGACCATATCCACCGAGTCCTGGACAAGATCACAGACACTTTGATCCACCTGATG
GCCAAGGCAGGCCTGACCCTGCAGCAGCAGCACCAGCGGCTGGCCCAGCTCCTCCTCATCCTCTCCCACA
TCAGGCACATGAGTAACAAAGGCATGGAGCATCTGTACAGCATGAAGTGCAAGAACGTGGTGCCCCTCAG
TGACCTGCTGCTGGAGATGCTGGACGCCCACCGCCTACATGCGCCCACTAGCCGTGGAGGGGCATCCGTG
GAGGAGACGGACCAAAGCCACTTGGCCACTGCGGGCTCTACTTCATCGCATTCCTTGCAAAAGTATTACA
TCACGGGGGAGGCA
