>Addgene plasmid #49499 | pcDNA-HA-ER Y537S | addgene partial sequence | sequence record 76076 | CMV-F 5'-CGCAAATGGGCGGTAGGCGTG-3'
GAGCTCTCTGGCTAACTAGAGAACCCACTGCTTACTGGCTTATCGAAATTAATACGACTCACTATAGGGA
GACCCAAGCTGGCTAGCGTTTAAACTTAAGCTTGGTACCGAGCTCGGATCCGCCACCATGTATCCATATG
ACGTCCCAGACTATGCCACCATGACCCTCCACACCAAAGCATCTGGGATGGCCCTACTGCATCAGATCCA
AGGGAACGAGCTGGAGCCCCTGAACCGTCCGCAGCTCAAGATCCCCCTGGAGCGGCCCCTGGGCGAGGTG
TACCTGGACAGCAGCAAGCCCGCCGTGTACAACTACCCCGAGGGCGCCGCCTACGAGTTCAACGCCGCGG
CCGCCGCCAACGCGCAGGTCTACGGTCAGACCGGCCTCCCCTACGGCCCCGGGTCTGAGGCTGCGGCGTT
CGGCTCCAACGGCCTGGGGGGTTTCCCCCCACTCAACAGCGTGTCTCCGAGCCCGCTGATGCTACTGCAC
CCGCCGCCGCAGCTGTCGCCTTTCCTGCAGCCCCACGGCCAGCAGGTGCCCTACTACCTGGAGAACGAGC
CCAGCGGCTACACGGTGCGCGAGGCCGGCCCGCCGGCATTCTACAGGCCAAATTCAGATAATCGACGCCA
GGGTGGCAGAGAAAGATTGGCCAGTACCAATGACAAGGGAAGTATGGCTATGGAATCTGCCAAGGAGACT
CGCTACTGTGCAGTGTGCAATGACTATGCTTCAGGCTACCATTATGGAGTCTGGTCCTGTGAGGGCTGCA
AGGCCTTCTTCAAGAGAAGTATTCAAGGACATAACGACTATATGTGTCCAGCCACCAACCAGTGCACCAT
TGATAAAAACAGGAGGAAGAGCTGCCAGGCCTGCCGGCTCCGCAAATGCTACGAAGTGGGAATGATGAAA
GGTGGGATACGAAAAGACCGAA
