>Addgene plasmid #49499 | pcDNA-HA-ER Y537S | addgene partial sequence | sequence record 76103 | BGH-rev 5'-TAGAAGGCACAGTCGAGG-3'
GACCGTGGCAGGGAACCCTCTGCCTCCCCCGTGATGTAATACTTTTGCAAGGAATGCGATGAAGTAGAGC
CCGCAGTGGCCAAGTGGCTTTGGTCCGTCTCCTCCACGGATGCCCCTCCACGGCTAGTGGGCGCATGTAG
GCGGTGGGCGTCCAGCATCTCCAGCAGCAGGTCACTGAGGGGCACCACGTTCTTGCACTTCATGCTGTAC
AGATGCTCCATGCCTTTGTTACTCATGTGCCTGATGTGGGAGAGGATGAGGAGGAGCTGGGCCAGCCGCT
GGTGCTGCTGCTGCAGGGTCAGGCCTGCCTTGGCCATCAGGTGGATCAAAGTGTCTGTGATCTTGTCCAG
GACTCGGTGGATATGGTCCTTCTCTTCCAGAGACTTCAGGGTGCTGGACAGAAATGTGTACACTCCAGAA
TTAAGCAAAATAATAGATTTGAGGCACACAAACTCCTCTCCCTGCAGATTCATCATGCGGAACCGAGATG
ATGTAGCCAGCAGCATGTCGAAGATCTCCACCATGCCCTCTACACATTTTCCCTGGTTCCTGTCCAAGAG
CAAGTTAGGAGCAAACAGTAGCTTCCCTGGGTGCTCCATGGAGCGCCAGACGAGACCAATCATCAGGATC
TCTAGCCAGGCACATTCTAGAAGGTGGACCTGATCATGGAGGGTCAAATCCACAAAGCCTGGCACCCTCT
TCGCCCAGTTGATCATGTGAACCAGCTCCCTGTCTGCCAGGTTGGTCAGTAAGCCCATCATCGAAGCTTC
ACTGAAGGGTCTGGTAGGATCATACTCGGAATAGAGTATGGGGGGCTCAGCATCCAACAAGGCACTGACC
ATCTGGTCGGCCGTCAGGGACAAGGCCAGGCTGTTCTTCTTAGAGCGTTTGATCATGAGCGGGCTTGGCC
AAAGGTTGGCAGCTCTCATGTC
